Addgene plasmid #15425: FLAG-MED4
Depositing lab: Joan Conaway & Ronald Conaway. Depositing organization: Stowers Institute for Medical Research. Publication: Identification of mammalian Mediator subunits with similarities to yeast Mediator subunits Srb5, Srb6, Med11, and Rox3. Sato S, Tomomori-Sato C, Banks CA, Sorokina I, Parmely TJ, Kong SE, Jin J, Cai Y, Lane WS, Brower CS, Conaway RC, Conaway JW. J Biol Chem. 2003 Apr 25. 278(17):15123-7. 10.1074/jbc.C300054200 PubMed 12584197.
Backbone
  Vector backbone: pcDNA3.1 N-FLAG/Hyg
  Backbone manufacturer: Invitrogen, modified at Conaway lab
  Backbone size w/o insert (bp): 5600
  Vector type: Mammalian Expression
  Selectable markers: Hygromycin
Growth in bacteria
  Bacterial resistance: Ampicillin, 100 μg/mL
  Growth temperature: 37°C
  Growth strain: DH5alpha
  Copy number: High Copy
Gene/Insert
  Gene/Insert name: MED4 (alt name: TRAP36)
  Species: H. sapiens (human)
  Insert size (bp): 813
  Mutation: N/A
  Entrez Gene: MED4 (a.k.a. ARC36, DRIP36, HSPC126, TRAP36, VDRIP)
  Tag / fusion protein: FLAG (N terminal on backbone)
  Cloning method: Restriction Enzyme; 5′ cloning site XhoI (not destroyed); 3′ cloning site BamHI (not destroyed)
  Sequencing primers: 5′ T7; 3′ BGH rev
Terms and licenses: Academic/Nonprofit Terms; Industry Terms: Not Available to Industry
How to cite: FLAG-MED4 was a gift from Joan Conaway & Ronald Conaway (Addgene plasmid # 15425 ; http://n2t.net/addgene:15425 ; RRID:Addgene_15425)
