[The description below was written by a language model from this plasmid's Addgene catalogue record.]
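Description:
FLAG-MED4 is a mammalian expression plasmid built on pcDNA3.1 N-FLAG/Hyg, a commercial pcDNA3.1 hygromycin-resistance vector of about 5.6 kb that the depositing laboratory modified to supply an N-terminal FLAG epitope. It is propagated in E. coli as a high-copy plasmid under ampicillin selection, and it carries a hygromycin marker so that transfected mammalian cells can be selected, including for the derivation of stable lines. The record does not list the promoter or polyadenylation signal explicitly. However, pcDNA3.1-family vectors normally drive expression from the CMV immediate-early promoter and terminate with the bovine growth hormone polyadenylation signal, and the listed sequencing primers (T7 forward and BGH reverse) are consistent with that arrangement flanking the cloning site.

The insert is the 813 bp human MED4 coding sequence, also known as TRAP36, ARC36, DRIP36 or VDRIP, with no mutation recorded. It was cloned between XhoI and BamHI sites, both of which remain intact, placing it downstream of the backbone-encoded FLAG tag so that the protein is expressed as an N-terminal FLAG fusion. MED4 is a subunit of the Mediator complex, the multiprotein coactivator that links transcriptional regulators to RNA polymerase II. The associated publication concerns the identification of mammalian Mediator subunits related to yeast counterparts, so the construct is suited to expressing epitope-tagged MED4 in mammalian cells for anti-FLAG detection, or for immunoaffinity purification of MED4 and the proteins associated with it. No feature table was provided, so element positions and the full plasmid map cannot be described here.
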