>Addgene plasmid #15425 | FLAG-MED4 | addgene partial sequence | sequence record 21877 | T7 5'-TAATACGACTCACTATAGGG-3'
GGACTACAAGGGACGATGATGACAAGCTTCGAGACCATGGCTGCGTCTTCGAGTGGTGAGAAGGAGAAGG
AGCGGCTGGGAGGCGGTTTGGGAGTGGCGGGTGGTAACAGCACACGAGAGCGGCTGCTGTCTGCGCTTGA
GGACTTGGAGGTCCTGTCTAGGGAACTTATAGAAATGCTGGCAATTTCAAGAAACCAAAAGTTGTTACAG
GCTGGAGAGGAAAACCAGGTCCTGGAGTTGTTAATTCACCGAGATGGGGAATTTCAAGAACTAATGAAAT
TGGCACTTAATCAGGGAAAAATTCATCATGAAATGCAAGTTTTAGAAAAAGAAGTAGAGAAGAGAGACAG
TGATATTCAGCAGCTACAAAAACAGCTAAAGGAAGCAGAACAAATACTGGCAACAGCTGTTTACCAAGCG
AAGGAGAAACTCAAGTCAATAGAAAAAGCAAGAAAAGGTGCTATCTCCTCTGAAGAAATAATTAAGTATG
CACATAGGATCAGTGCAAGTAATGCTGTATGTGCTCCACTGACCTGGGTTCCAGGGGACCCCCGGAGACC
CTACCCAACTGATTTAGAGATGAGAAGTGGGTTACTGGGTCAGATGAACAATCCTTCCACTAATGGCGTG
AATGGCCATTTACCAGGAGATGCACTTGCAGCAGGAAGATTGCCAGATGTCCTTGCTCCACAGTATCCAT
GGCAGTCAAATGACATGTCGATGAATATGTTACACCAAATCATAGTAGTGACTTTTTGT
